Addgene plasmid #143623: TFORF2803
Purpose: Lentiviral vector for overexpressing transcription factor ORFs with unique 24-bp barcodes. Barcodes facilitate identification of transcription factors in pooled screens.
Depositing lab: Feng Zhang. Depositing organization: Broad Institute. Publication: A transcription factor atlas of directed differentiation. Joung J, Ma S, Tay T, Geiger-Schuller KR, Kirchgatterer PC, Verdine VK, Guo B, Arias-Garcia MA, Allen WE, Singh A, Kuksenko O, Abudayyeh OO, Gootenberg JS, Fu Z, Macrae RK, Buenrostro JD, Regev A, Zhang F. Cell. 2023 Jan 5;186(1):209-229.e26. doi: 10.1016/j.cell.2022.11.026. PubMed 36608654.
Backbone
  Vector backbone: pLX_TRC317
  Backbone manufacturer: Broad Institute Genetic Perturbation Platform
  Backbone size w/o insert (bp): 8264
  Vector type: Mammalian Expression, Lentiviral
  Selectable markers: Puromycin
Growth in bacteria
  Bacterial resistance: Ampicillin, 100 μg/mL
  Growth temperature: 37°C
  Growth strain: NEB Stable
  Copy number: High Copy
Gene/Insert
  Gene/Insert name: ETV2
  Species: H. sapiens (human)
  Insert size (bp): 851
  Entrez Gene: ETV2 (a.k.a. ER71, ETSRP71)
  Promoter: EF1a
  Cloning method: Unknown
  Sequencing primers: 5′ GGGTGGAGACTGAAGTTAGGCCAG; 3′ CACATAGCGTAAAAGGAGCAACATAG
Terms and licenses: Academic/Nonprofit Terms; Industry Terms: Not Available to Industry
Depositor comments: XM_011526624,NM_001300974,ENST00000479824 . The transcription factor ORF portion of this plasmid was synthesized by Genewiz. Please test multiple small colonies in case of plasmid recombination. To make this collection available in a timely manner, a portion of this collection was not fully sequenced by Addgene. If an Addgene verified full plasmid sequence is not available, please contact us prior to placing an order to request the full sequence.
How to cite: TFORF2803 was a gift from Feng Zhang (Addgene plasmid # 143623 ; http://n2t.net/addgene:143623 ; RRID:Addgene_143623)
