[The description below was written by a language model from this plasmid's Addgene catalogue record and pLannotate feature annotations shown in this document.]
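Description:
TFORF2803 is a lentiviral mammalian expression plasmid built on the pLX_TRC317 backbone and carrying a human ETV2 (ER71/ETSRP71) open reading frame, one member of a barcoded transcription factor ORF collection. It is propagated in E. coli through a high-copy ColE1/pUC-type origin with ampicillin selection (AmpR under its own bla promoter). An f1 origin and remnants of a lac/lacZα cloning region with T3 and T7 promoters are also present in the bacterial portion. The depositor notes that the plasmid can recombine, which is common for LTR-containing vectors.

The viral cassette has a third-generation, self-inactivating layout. An RSV promoter drives a truncated HIV-1 5' LTR, followed by the Ψ packaging signal with a gag fragment, the RRE for Rev-dependent export of the genomic RNA, a cPPT/CTS element, and a ΔU3 3' LTR with a downstream SV40 polyadenylation signal. Two expression units lie between the LTRs. An SV40 early promoter/origin region drives puromycin N-acetyltransferase for selection of transduced cells, and the strong constitutive EF-1α promoter drives the ETV2 ORF. A WPRE downstream of the ORF enhances transcript stability and expression. The catalogue lists an 851 bp insert, while the annotation tool matches about 750 bp as an ETV2 fragment, which probably reflects the particular isoform cloned. The 24-bp barcode described for the collection is not annotated in the feature table. It may lie in the short region between the ORF and the WPRE, where a small U6 promoter fragment is detected, but the record does not state this.

The construct is intended for virus production and stable overexpression of ETV2 in mammalian cells. The barcode allows the transcription factor to be identified in pooled overexpression screens, such as those for directed differentiation.
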