Features (pLannotate 1.2.2; 31 found; start..end, strand, type, name):
      1..227     +  promoter       RSV promoter: Rous sarcoma virus enhancer/promoter
    228..408     +  LTR            5' LTR (truncated): truncated 5' long terminal repeat (LTR) from HIV-1
    455..580     +  misc_feature   HIV-1 Ψ: packaging signal of human immunodeficiency virus type 1
    564..927     +  CDS            HIV-1 gag (fragment): gag protein from human immunodeficiency virus 1; gag
   1073..1306    +  misc_feature   RRE: The Rev response element (RRE) of HIV-1 allows for Rev-dependent mRNA export from the nucleus to the cytoplasm.
   1683..1709    +  CDS            Rev (fragment): human immunodeficiency virus 1 (HIV-1) Rev protein; rev; enhances nuclear export of unspliced and incompletely spliced viral mRNAs
   1716..1739    +  promoter       SV40 promoter (fragment): SV40 early promoter
   1740..1811    +  promoter       SV40 promoter (fragment): SV40 enhancer and early promoter
   1835..1970    +  rep_origin     SV40 ori: SV40 origin of replication
   2016..2612    +  CDS            PuroR (fragment): puromycin N-acetyltransferase; pac from Streptomyces; confers resistance to puromycin
   2661..2778    +  misc_feature   cPPT/CTS: central polypurine tract and central termination sequence of HIV-1
   2843..2909    +  CDS            small t antigen (fragment): SV40 (simian virus 40) small t antigen
   2916..4094    +  promoter       EF-1α promoter: strong constitutive promoter for human elongation factor EF-1α
   4111..4857    +  CDS            ETV2 (fragment): ETV2_HUMAN - Also known as ER71, ETSRP71. Experimental evidence at transcript level: Swiss-Prot protein existence level 2. Binds to DNA sequences containing the consensus pentanucleotide 5'-CGGA[AT]-3'. From Homo sapiens (Human).
   4873..4926    +  promoter       U6 promoter (fragment): RNA polymerase III promoter for human U6 snRNA
   4968..5556    +  misc_feature   WPRE: woodchuck hepatitis virus posttranscriptional regulatory element
   5607..5626    +  misc_feature   cPPT/CTS (fragment): central polypurine tract and central termination sequence of HIV-1
   5628..5861    +  LTR            3' LTR (ΔU3): self-inactivating 3' long terminal repeat (LTR) from HIV-1
   5939..6060    +  polyA_signal   SV40 poly(A) signal: SV40 polyadenylation signal
   6100..6235    +  rep_origin     SV40 ori: SV40 origin of replication
   6256..6274    -  promoter       T7 promoter: promoter for bacteriophage T7 RNA polymerase
   6282..6437    +  CDS            lacZα (fragment): LacZα fragment of β-galactosidase; lacZ fragment
   6442..6870    +  rep_origin     f1 ori (sequence partly withheld): f1 bacteriophage origin of replication; arrow indicates direction of (+) strand synthesis
   6923..7027    +  promoter       AmpR promoter: bla
   7028..7888    +  CDS            AmpR: β-lactamase; bla; confers resistance to ampicillin, carbenicillin, and related antibiotics
   8059..8647    +  rep_origin     ori: high-copy-number ColE1/pMB1/pBR322/pUC origin of replication
   8830..8922    +  CDS            lacI (fragment): lac repressor; lacI; The lac repressor binds to the lac operator to inhibit transcription in E. coli. This inhibition can be relieved by adding lactose or isopropyl-β-D-thiogalactopyranoside (IPTG).
   8935..8956    +  protein_bind   CAP binding site: CAP binding activates transcription in the presence of cAMP. E. coli catabolite activator protein
   8971..9001    +  promoter       lac promoter: promoter for the E. coli lac operon
   9009..9025    +  protein_bind   lac operator: The lac repressor binds to the lac operator to inhibit transcription in E. coli. This inhibition can be relieved by adding lactose or isopropyl-β-D-thiogalactopyranoside (IPTG). lac repressor encoded by lacI
   9070..9088    +  promoter       T3 promoter: promoter for bacteriophage T3 RNA polymerase
>Addgene plasmid #143623 | TFORF2803 | addgene full sequence | sequence record 385784 | Addgene NGS Result
TGTAGTCTTATGCAATACTCTTGTAGTCTTGCAACATGGTAACGATGAGTTAGCAACATGCCTTACAAGG
AGAGAAAAAGCACCGTGCATGCCGATTGGTGGAAGTAAGGTGGTACGATCGTGCCTTATTAGGAAGGCAA
CAGACGGGTCTGACATGGATTGGACGAACCACTGAATTGCCGCATTGCAGAGATATTGTATTTAAGTGCC
TAGCTCGATACATAAACGGGTCTCTCTGGTTAGACCAGATCTGAGCCTGGGAGCTCTCTGGCTAACTAGG
GAACCCACTGCTTAAGCCTCAATAAAGCTTGCCTTGAGTGCTTCAAGTAGTGTGTGCCCGTCTGTTGTGT
GACTCTGGTAACTAGAGATCCCTCAGACCCTTTTAGTCAGTGTGGAAAATCTCTAGCAGTGGCGCCCGAA
CAGGGACTTGAAAGCGAAAGGGAAACCAGAGGAGCTCTCTCGACGCAGGACTCGGCTTGCTGAAGCGCGC
ACGGCAAGAGGCGAGGGGCGGCGACTGGTGAGTACGCCAAAAATTTTGACTAGCGGAGGCTAGAAGGAGA
GAGATGGGTGCGAGAGCGTCAGTATTAAGCGGGGGAGAATTAGATCGCGATGGGAAAAAATTCGGTTAAG
GCCAGGGGGAAAGAAAAAATATAAATTAAAACATATAGTATGGGCAAGCAGGGAGCTAGAACGATTCGCA
GTTAATCCTGGCCTGTTAGAAACATCAGAAGGCTGTAGACAAATACTGGGACAGCTACAACCATCCCTTC
AGACAGGATCAGAAGAACTTAGATCATTATATAATACAGTAGCAACCCTCTATTGTGTGCATCAAAGGAT
AGAGATAAAAGACACCAAGGAAGCTTTAGACAAGATAGAGGAAGAGCAAAACAAAAGTAAGACCACCGCA
CAGCAAGCGGCCGCTGATCTTCAGACCTGGAGGAGGAGATATGAGGGACAATTGGAGAAGTGAATTATAT
AAATATAAAGTAGTAAAAATTGAACCATTAGGAGTAGCACCCACCAAGGCAAAGAGAAGAGTGGTGCAGA
GAGAAAAAAGAGCAGTGGGAATAGGAGCTTTGTTCCTTGGGTTCTTGGGAGCAGCAGGAAGCACTATGGG
CGCAGCGTCAATGACGCTGACGGTACAGGCCAGACAATTATTGTCTGGTATAGTGCAGCAGCAGAACAAT
TTGCTGAGGGCTATTGAGGCGCAACAGCATCTGTTGCAACTCACAGTCTGGGGCATCAAGCAGCTCCAGG
CAAGAATCCTGGCTGTGGAAAGATACCTAAAGGATCAACAGCTCCTGGGGATTTGGGGTTGCTCTGGAAA
ACTCATTTGCACCACTGCTGTGCCTTGGAATGCTAGTTGGAGTAATAAATCTCTGGAACAGATTTGGAAT
CACACGACCTGGATGGAGTGGGACAGAGAAATTAACAATTACACAAGCTTAATACACTCCTTAATTGAAG
AATCGCAAAACCAGCAAGAAAAGAATGAACAAGAATTATTGGAATTAGATAAATGGGCAAGTTTGTGGAA
TTGGTTTAACATAACAAATTGGCTGTGGTATATAAAATTATTCATAATGATAGTAGGAGGCTTGGTAGGT
TTAAGAATAGTTTTTGCTGTACTTTCTATAGTGAATAGAGTTAGGCAGGGATATTCACCATTATCGTTTC
AGACCCACCTCCCAACCCCGAGGGGACCCATGCATTGCATCTCAATTAGTCAGCAACCAGGTGTGGAAAG
TCCCCAGGCTCCCCAGCAGGCAGAAGTATGCAAAGCATGCGTCTCAATTAGTCAGCAACCATAGTCCCGC
CCCTAACTCCGCCCATCCCGCCCCTAACTCCGCCCAGTTCCGCCCATTCTCCGCCCCATGGCTGACTAAT
TTTTTTTATTTATGCAGAGGCCGAGGCCGCCTCGGCCTCTGAGCTATTCCAGAAGTAGTGAGGAGGCTTT
TTTGGAGGCCTAGGCTTTTGCAAAAAGCTTTCTAGAGGTACCACCGGAGCTTACCATGACCGAGTACAAG
CCCACGGTGCGCCTCGCCACCCGCGACGACGTCCCCAGGGCCGTACGCACCCTCGCCGCCGCGTTCGCCG
ACTACCCCGCCACGCGCCACACCGTCGATCCGGACCGCCACATCGAGCGGGTCACCGAGCTGCAAGAACT
CTTCCTCACGCGCGTCGGGCTCGACATCGGCAAGGTGTGGGTCGCGGACGACGGCGCCGCCGTGGCGGTC
TGGACCACGCCGGAGAGCGTCGAAGCGGGGGCGGTGTTCGCCGAGATCGGCCCGCGCATGGCCGAGTTGA
GCGGTTCCCGGCTGGCCGCGCAGCAACAGATGGAAGGCCTCCTGGCGCCGCACCGGCCCAAGGAGCCCGC
GTGGTTCCTGGCCACCGTCGGCGTCTCGCCCGACCACCAGGGCAAGGGTCTGGGCAGCGCCGTCGTGCTC
CCCGGAGTGGAGGCGGCCGAGCGCGCCGGGGTGCCCGCCTTCCTGGAGACCTCCGCGCCCCGCAACCTCC
CCTTCTACGAGCGGCTCGGCTTCACCGTCACCGCCGACGTCGAGGTGCCCGAAGGACCGCGCACCTGGTG
CATGACCCGCAAGCCCGGTGCCAGTTAACGAATTCTAGATCTTGAGACAAATGGCAGTATTCATCCACAA
TTTTAAAAGAAAAGGGGGGATTGGGGGGTACAGTGCAGGGGAAAGAATAGTAGACATAATAGCAACAGAC
ATACAAACTAAAGAATTACAAAAACAAATTACAAAAATTCAAAATTTTCGGGTTTATTACAGGGACAGCA
GAGATCCACTTTGGCGCCGGCTCGAGGCCTGCAGGTGCAAAGATGGATAAAGTTTTAAACAGAGAGGAAT
CTTTGCAGCTAATGGACCTTCTAGGTCTTGAAAGGAGTGGGAATTGGCTCCGGTGCCCGTCAGTGGGCAG
AGCGCACATCGCCCACAGTCCCCGAGAAGTTGGGGGGAGGGGTCGGCAATTGAACCGGTGCCTAGAGAAG
GTGGCGCGGGGTAAACTGGGAAAGTGATGTCGTGTACTGGCTCCGCCTTTTTCCCGAGGGTGGGGGAGAA
CCGTATATAAGTGCAGTAGTCGCCGTGAACGTTCTTTTTCGCAACGGGTTTGCCGCCAGAACACAGGTAA
GTGCCGTGTGTGGTTCCCGCGGGCCTGGCCTCTTTACGGGTTATGGCCCTTGCGTGCCTTGAATTACTTC
CACCTGGCTGCAGTACGTGATTCTTGATCCCGAGCTTCGGGTTGGAAGTGGGTGGGAGAGTTCGAGGCCT
TGCGCTTAAGGAGCCCCTTCGCCTCGTGCTTGAGTTGAGGCCTGGCCTGGGCGCTGGGGCCGCCGCGTGC
GAATCTGGTGGCACCTTCGCGCCTGTCTCGCTGCTTTCGATAAGTCTCTAGCCATTTAAAATTTTTGATG
ACCTGCTGCGACGCTTTTTTTCTGGCAAGATAGTCTTGTAAATGCGGGCCAAGATCTGCACACTGGTATT
TCGGTTTTTGGGGCCGCGGGCGGCGACGGGGCCCGTGCGTCCCAGCGCACATGTTCGGCGAGGCGGGGCC
TGCGAGCGCGGCCACCGAGAATCGGACGGGGGTAGTCTCAAGCTGGCCGGCCTGCTCTGGTGCCTGGCCT
CGCGCCGCCGTGTATCGCCCCGCCCTGGGCGGCAAGGCTGGCCCGGTCGGCACCAGTTGCGTGAGCGGAA
AGATGGCCGCTTCCCGGCCCTGCTGCAGGGAGCTCAAAATGGAGGACGCGGCGCTCGGGAGAGCGGGCGG
GTGAGTCACCCACACAAAGGAAAAGGGCCTTTCCGTCCTCAGCCGTCGCTTCATGTGACTCCACGGAGTA
CCGGGCGCCGTCCAGGCACCTCGATTAGTTCTCGAGCTTTTGGAGTACGTCGTCTTTAGGTTGGGGGGAG
GGGTTTTATGCGATGGAGTTTCCCCACACTGAGTGGGTGGAGACTGAAGTTAGGCCAGCTTGGCACTTGA
TGTAATTCTCCTTGGAATTTGCCCTTTTTGAGTTTGGATCTTGGTTCATTCTCAAGCCTCAGACAGTGGT
TCAAAGTTTTTTTCTTCCATTTCAGGTGTCGTGAGGCTAGCACCGCCACCATGGCGTGCACAGCCTGGGA
CTCTTGGAGCGGCGCCTCGCAGACCCTGGGCCCCGCCCCTCTCGGCCCGGGCCCCATCCCCGCCGCCGGC
TCCGAAGGCGCCGCGGGCCAGAACTGCGTCCCCGTGGCGGGAGAGGCCACCTCGTGGTCGCGCGCCCAGG
CCGCCGGGAGCAACACCAGCTGGGACTGTTCTGTGGGGCCCGACGGCGATACCTACTGGGGCAGTGGCCT
GGGCGGGGAGCCGCGCACGGACTGTACCATTTCGTGGGGCGGGCCCGCGGGCCCGGACTGTACCACCTCC
TGGAACCCGGGGCTGCATGCGGGTGGCACCACCTCTTTGAAGCGGTACCAGAGCTCAGCTCTCACCGTTT
GCTCCGAACCGAGCCCGCAGTCGGACCGTGCCAGTTTGGCTCGATGCCCCAAAACTAACCACCGAGGTCC
CATTCAGCTGTGGCAGTTCCTCCTGGAGCTGCTCCACGACGGGGCGCGTAGCAGCTGCATCCGTTGGACT
GGCAACAGCCGCGAGTTCCAGCTGTGCGACCCCAAAGAGGTGGCTCGGCTGTGGGGCGAGCGCAAGAGAA
AGCCGGGCATGAATTACGAGAAGCTGAGCCGGGGCCTTCGCTACTACTATCGCCGCGACATCGTGCGCAA
GAGCGGGGGGCGAAAGTACACGTACCGCTTCGGGGGCCGCGTGCCCAGCCTAGCCTATCCGGACTGTGCG
GGAGGCGGACGGGGAGCAGAGACACAATAGTAATGAACTAGTCCGTAACTTGAAAGTATTTCGATTTCTT
GGCTTTATATATCTTGTGGAAAGGACGAAGCCTCAAGCCATTCGGTTAGCTCACGCGTTAAGTCGACAAT
CAACCTCTGGATTACAAAATTTGTGAAAGATTGACTGGTATTCTTAACTATGTTGCTCCTTTTACGCTAT
GTGGATACGCTGCTTTAATGCCTTTGTATCATGCTATTGCTTCCCGTATGGCTTTCATTTTCTCCTCCTT
GTATAAATCCTGGTTGCTGTCTCTTTATGAGGAGTTGTGGCCCGTTGTCAGGCAACGTGGCGTGGTGTGC
ACTGTGTTTGCTGACGCAACCCCCACTGGTTGGGGCATTGCCACCACCTGTCAGCTCCTTTCCGGGACTT
TCGCTTTCCCCCTCCCTATTGCCACGGCGGAACTCATCGCCGCCTGCCTTGCCCGCTGCTGGACAGGGGC
TCGGCTGTTGGGCACTGACAATTCCGTGGTGTTGTCGGGGAAATCATCGTCCTTTCCTTGGCTGCTCGCC
TGTGTTGCCACCTGGATTCTGCGCGGGACGTCCTTCTGCTACGTCCCTTCGGCCCTCAATCCAGCGGACC
TTCCTTCCCGCGGCCTGCTGCCGGCTCTGCGGCCTCTTCCGCGTCTTCGCCTTCGCCCTCAGACGAGTCG
GATCTCCCTTTGGGCCGCCTCCCCGCGTCGACTTTAAGACCAATGACTTACAAGGCAGCTGTAGATCTTA
GCCACTTTTTAAAAGAAAAGGGGGGACTGGAAGGGCTAATTCACTCCCAACGAAGACAAGATCTGCTTTT
TGCTTGTACTGGGTCTCTCTGGTTAGACCAGATCTGAGCCTGGGAGCTCTCTGGCTAACTAGGGAACCCA
CTGCTTAAGCCTCAATAAAGCTTGCCTTGAGTGCTTCAAGTAGTGTGTGCCCGTCTGTTGTGTGACTCTG
GTAACTAGAGATCCCTCAGACCCTTTTAGTCAGTGTGGAAAATCTCTAGCAGTACGTATAGTAGTTCATG
TCATCTTATTATTCAGTATTTATAACTTGCAAAGAAATGAATATCAGAGAGTGAGAGGAACTTGTTTATT
GCAGCTTATAATGGTTACAAATAAAGCAATAGCATCACAAATTTCACAAATAAAGCATTTTTTTCACTGC
ATTCTAGTTGTGGTTTGTCCAAACTCATCAATGTATCTTATCATGTCTGGCTCTAGCTATCCCGCCCCTA
ACTCCGCCCATCCCGCCCCTAACTCCGCCCAGTTCCGCCCATTCTCCGCCCCATGGCTGACTAATTTTTT
TTATTTATGCAGAGGCCGAGGCCGCCTCGGCCTCTGAGCTATTCCAGAAGTAGTGAGGAGGCTTTTTTGG
AGGCCTAGGGACGTACCCAATTCGCCCTATAGTGAGTCGTATTACGCGCGCTCACTGGCCGTCGTTTTAC
AACGTCGTGACTGGGAAAACCCTGGCGTTACCCAACTTAATCGCCTTGCAGCACATCCCCCTTTCGCCAG
CTGGCGTAATAGCGAAGAGGCCCGCACCGATCGCCCTTCCCAACAGTTGCGCAGCCTGAATGGCGAATGG
G
[124 nt withheld, positions 6442-6565]
C
[91 nt withheld, positions 6567-6657]
A
[49 nt withheld, positions 6659-6707]
CCTTTGACGTTGGAGTCCACGTTCTTT
[37 nt withheld, positions 6735-6771]
ACCCTATCTCGGTCTATTCTTTTGATTTATAAGGGATTTTGCCGATTTCGGCCTATTGGTTAAAAAATGA
GCTGATTTAACAAAAATTTAACGCGAATTTTAACAAAATATTAACGCTTACAATTTAGGTGGCACTTTTC
GGGGAAATGTGCGCGGAACCCCTATTTGTTTATTTTTCTAAATACATTCAAATATGTATCCGCTCATGAG
ACAATAACCCTGATAAATGCTTCAATAATATTGAAAAAGGAAGAGTATGAGTATTCAACATTTCCGTGTC
GCCCTTATTCCCTTTTTTGCGGCATTTTGCCTTCCTGTTTTTGCTCACCCAGAAACGCTGGTGAAAGTAA
AAGATGCTGAAGATCAGTTGGGTGCACGAGTGGGTTACATCGAACTGGATCTCAACAGCGGTAAGATCCT
TGAGAGTTTTCGCCCCGAAGAACGTTTTCCAATGATGAGCACTTTTAAAGTTCTGCTATGTGGCGCGGTA
TTATCCCGTATTGACGCCGGGCAAGAGCAACTCGGTCGCCGCATACACTATTCTCAGAATGACTTGGTTG
AGTACTCACCAGTCACAGAAAAGCATCTTACGGATGGCATGACAGTAAGAGAATTATGCAGTGCTGCCAT
AACCATGAGTGATAACACTGCGGCCAACTTACTTCTGACAACGATCGGAGGACCGAAGGAGCTAACCGCT
TTTTTGCACAACATGGGGGATCATGTAACTCGCCTTGATCGTTGGGAACCGGAGCTGAATGAAGCCATAC
CAAACGACGAGCGTGACACCACGATGCCTGTAGCAATGGCAACAACGTTGCGCAAACTATTAACTGGCGA
ACTACTTACTCTAGCTTCCCGGCAACAATTAATAGACTGGATGGAGGCGGATAAAGTTGCAGGACCACTT
CTGCGCTCGGCCCTTCCGGCTGGCTGGTTTATTGCTGATAAATCTGGAGCCGGTGAGCGTGGGTCTCGCG
GTATCATTGCAGCACTGGGGCCAGATGGTAAGCCCTCCCGTATCGTAGTTATCTACACGACGGGGAGTCA
GGCAACTATGGATGAACGAAATAGACAGATCGCTGAGATAGGTGCCTCACTGATTAAGCATTGGTAACTG
TCAGACCAAGTTTACTCATATATACTTTAGATTGATTTAAAACTTCATTTTTAATTTAAAAGGATCTAGG
TGAAGATCCTTTTTGATAATCTCATGACCAAAATCCCTTAACGTGAGTTTTCGTTCCACTGAGCGTCAGA
CCCCGTAGAAAAGATCAAAGGATCTTCTTGAGATCCTTTTTTTCTGCGCGTAATCTGCTGCTTGCAAACA
AAAAAACCACCGCTACCAGCGGTGGTTTGTTTGCCGGATCAAGAGCTACCAACTCTTTTTCCGAAGGTAA
CTGGCTTCAGCAGAGCGCAGATACCAAATACTGTTCTTCTAGTGTAGCCGTAGTTAGGCCACCACTTCAA
GAACTCTGTAGCACCGCCTACATACCTCGCTCTGCTAATCCTGTTACCAGTGGCTGCTGCCAGTGGCGAT
AAGTCGTGTCTTACCGGGTTGGACTCAAGACGATAGTTACCGGATAAGGCGCAGCGGTCGGGCTGAACGG
GGGGTTCGTGCACACAGCCCAGCTTGGAGCGAACGACCTACACCGAACTGAGATACCTACAGCGTGAGCT
ATGAGAAAGCGCCACGCTTCCCGAAGGGAGAAAGGCGGACAGGTATCCGGTAAGCGGCAGGGTCGGAACA
GGAGAGCGCACGAGGGAGCTTCCAGGGGGAAACGCCTGGTATCTTTATAGTCCTGTCGGGTTTCGCCACC
TCTGACTTGAGCGTCGATTTTTGTGATGCTCGTCAGGGGGGCGGAGCCTATGGAAAAACGCCAGCAACGC
GGCCTTTTTACGGTTCCTGGCCTTTTGCTGGCCTTTTGCTCACATGTTCTTTCCTGCGTTATCCCCTGAT
TCTGTGGATAACCGTATTACCGCCTTTGAGTGAGCTGATACCGCTCGCCGCAGCCGAACGACCGAGCGCA
GCGAGTCAGTGAGCGAGGAAGCGGAAGAGCGCCCAATACGCAAACCGCCTCTCCCCGCGCGTTGGCCGAT
TCATTAATGCAGCTGGCACGACAGGTTTCCCGACTGGAAAGCGGGCAGTGAGCGCAACGCAATTAATGTG
AGTTAGCTCACTCATTAGGCACCCCAGGCTTTACACTTTATGCTTCCGGCTCGTATGTTGTGTGGAATTG
TGAGCGGATAACAATTTCACACAGGAAACAGCTATGACCATGATTACGCCAAGCGCGCAATTAACCCTCA
CTAAAGGGAACAAAAGCTGGAGCTGCAAGCTTAA
