>Addgene plasmid #143623 | TFORF2803 | depositor partial sequence | sequence record 282999 | Insert
ACCGCCACCATGGCGTGCACAGCCTGGGACTCTTGGAGCGGCGCCTCGCAGACCCTGGGCCCCGCCCCTC
TCGGCCCGGGCCCCATCCCCGCCGCCGGCTCCGAAGGCGCCGCGGGCCAGAACTGCGTCCCCGTGGCGGG
AGAGGCCACCTCGTGGTCGCGCGCCCAGGCCGCCGGGAGCAACACCAGCTGGGACTGTTCTGTGGGGCCC
GACGGCGATACCTACTGGGGCAGTGGCCTGGGCGGGGAGCCGCGCACGGACTGTACCATTTCGTGGGGCG
GGCCCGCGGGCCCGGACTGTACCACCTCCTGGAACCCGGGGCTGCATGCGGGTGGCACCACCTCTTTGAA
GCGGTACCAGAGCTCAGCTCTCACCGTTTGCTCCGAACCGAGCCCGCAGTCGGACCGTGCCAGTTTGGCT
CGATGCCCCAAAACTAACCACCGAGGTCCCATTCAGCTGTGGCAGTTCCTCCTGGAGCTGCTCCACGACG
GGGCGCGTAGCAGCTGCATCCGTTGGACTGGCAACAGCCGCGAGTTCCAGCTGTGCGACCCCAAAGAGGT
GGCTCGGCTGTGGGGCGAGCGCAAGAGAAAGCCGGGCATGAATTACGAGAAGCTGAGCCGGGGCCTTCGC
TACTACTATCGCCGCGACATCGTGCGCAAGAGCGGGGGGCGAAAGTACACGTACCGCTTCGGGGGCCGCG
TGCCCAGCCTAGCCTATCCGGACTGTGCGGGAGGCGGACGGGGAGCAGAGACACAATAGTAATGAACTAG
TCCGTAACTTGAAAGTATTTCGATTTCTTGGCTTTATATATCTTGTGGAAAGGACGAAGCCTCAAGCCAT
TCGGTTAGCTC
