>Addgene plasmid #143623 | TFORF2803 | depositor partial sequence | sequence record 283000 | Barcode
AGCCTCAAGCCATTCGGTTAGCTC
